Addgene plasmid #56186: mCrimson2-Cx43-7
Purpose: Localization: Gap Junctions, Excitation: 588, Emission: 615
Depositing lab: Michael Davidson. Depositing organization: Florida State University, Tallahassee.
Backbone
  Vector backbone: mCrimson2
  Backbone size w/o insert (bp): 4750
  Vector type: Mammalian Expression
  Selectable markers: Neomycin (select with G418)
Growth in bacteria
  Bacterial resistance: Kanamycin, 50 μg/mL
  Growth temperature: 37°C
  Growth strain: DH5alpha
  Copy number: High Copy
Gene/Insert
  Gene/Insert name: Cx43 (alt names: Rat Alpha-1 Connexin 43; NM_012567.2)
  Species: R. norvegicus (rat)
  Promoter: CMV
  Tag / fusion protein: mCrimson2 (C terminal on insert)
  Cloning method: Unknown
  Sequencing primers: 5′ CMV-F; 3′ SV40pA-R
Terms and licenses: Academic/Nonprofit Terms; Industry Terms
Depositor comments: R. norvegicus (rat) Alpha-1 Connexin 43. Excitation = 588; Emission = 615
How to cite: mCrimson2-Cx43-7 was a gift from Michael Davidson (Addgene plasmid # 56186 ; http://n2t.net/addgene:56186 ; RRID:Addgene_56186)
