[The description below was written by a language model from this plasmid's Addgene catalogue record and pLannotate feature annotations shown in this document.]
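Description:
mCrimson2-Cx43-7 is a mammalian expression plasmid that produces rat connexin 43 (alpha-1 connexin, Gja1) fused at its C terminus to the red fluorescent protein mCrimson2, giving a marker for gap junctions. The 6,059 nt sequenced construct has the layout of an N1-type fluorescent-protein fusion vector. A human CMV immediate-early enhancer and promoter drive the connexin 43 coding sequence, which is followed after a short linker by the fluorescent protein reading frame and an SV40 polyadenylation signal. The "-7" in the name may refer to the linker length, though the record does not say so. The annotation software labels the fluorescent protein as mNeptune2.5, a red protein derived from Entacmaea quadricolor. This is most likely a nearest-match call for a related sequence, since the catalogue names the protein as mCrimson2, with excitation at 588 nm and emission at 615 nm. A stretch of about 200 nt just upstream of the start codon matches the connexin 43 IRES element, indicating that part of the native 5′ untranslated region was carried along with the cDNA.

The plasmid is propagated in E. coli from a high-copy ColE1/pUC-type origin, and it also carries an f1 phage origin. A single Tn5 aminoglycoside phosphotransferase gene serves both hosts. A bacterial bla-type promoter expresses it for kanamycin selection, while an SV40 enhancer/early promoter and HSV TK polyadenylation signal allow G418 selection of stably transfected mammalian cells. The small large T antigen, ble and bGH poly(A) fragments in the table appear to be residual backbone sequence or partial matches rather than functional parts. The construct is suited to live-cell or fixed-cell imaging of connexin 43 trafficking and gap junction plaques in the orange-red channel.
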