Features (pLannotate 1.2.2; 16 found; start..end, strand, type, name):
      1..304     +  enhancer       CMV enhancer: human cytomegalovirus immediate early enhancer
    305..508     +  promoter       CMV promoter: human cytomegalovirus (CMV) immediate early promoter
    562..765     +  ncRNA          IRES Cx43: Accession: RF00487 - Connexin-43 internal ribosome entry site (IRES)
    764..1909    +  CDS            Gja1: CXA1_RAT - Also known as Cxn-43. Experimental evidence at protein level: Swiss-Prot protein existence level 1. Gap junction protein that acts as a regulator of bladder capacity. A gap junction consists of a cluster of closely packed pairs of transmembrane channels, the connexons, through which materials of low MW diffuse from one cell to a neighboring cell. Negative regulator of bladder functional capacity: acts by enhancing intercellular electrical and chemical transmission, thus sensitizing bladder muscles to cholinergic neural stimuli and causing them to contract (By similarity). May play a
   1931..2662    +  CDS            mNeptune2.5: mNeptune2.5 is a basic (constitutively fluorescent) red fluorescent protein published in 2014, derived from Entacmaea quadricolor. It is reported to be a rapidly-maturing monomer with moderate acid sensitivity.
   2681..2764    +  CDS            large T antigen (fragment): large T antigen from SV40 (simian virus 40)
   2787..2908    +  polyA_signal   SV40 poly(A) signal: SV40 polyadenylation signal
   2942..3370    -  rep_origin     f1 ori (sequence partly withheld): f1 bacteriophage origin of replication; arrow indicates direction of (+) strand synthesis
   3397..3501    +  promoter       AmpR promoter: bla
   3503..3860    +  promoter       SV40 promoter: SV40 enhancer and early promoter
   3895..4689    +  CDS            NeoR/KanR: aminoglycoside phosphotransferase from Tn5; aph(3')-II (or nptII); confers resistance to neomycin, kanamycin, and G418 (Geneticin®)
   4710..4862    +  CDS            ble (fragment): BLE_KLEPN - Experimental evidence at protein level: Swiss-Prot protein existence level 1. Binding protein with a strong affinity to the bleomycin family of antibiotics. Binds to CL990; an antimitotic-antibiotic compound. From Klebsiella pneumoniae.
   4921..4968    +  polyA_signal   HSV TK poly(A) signal: herpes simplex virus thymidine kinase polyadenylation signal (Cole and Stacy, 1985)
   5059..5075    -  polyA_signal   bGH poly(A) signal (fragment): bovine growth hormone polyadenylation signal
   5297..5885    +  rep_origin     ori: high-copy-number ColE1/pMB1/pBR322/pUC origin of replication
   6000..6059    +  enhancer       CMV enhancer (fragment): human cytomegalovirus immediate early enhancer
>Addgene plasmid #56186 | mCrimson2-Cx43-7 | addgene full sequence | sequence record 221674 | Addgene NGS Result
CGTTACATAACTTACGGTAAATGGCCCGCCTGGCTGACCGCCCAACGACCCCCGCCCATTGACGTCAATA
ATGACGTATGTTCCCATAGTAACGCCAATAGGGACTTTCCATTGACGTCAATGGGTGGAGTATTTACGGT
AAACTGCCCACTTGGCAGTACATCAAGTGTATCATATGCCAAGTACGCCCCCTATTGACGTCAATGACGG
TAAATGGCCCGCCTGGCATTATGCCCAGTACATGACCTTATGGGACTTTCCTACTTGGCAGTACATCTAC
GTATTAGTCATCGCTATTACCATGGTGATGCGGTTTTGGCAGTACATCAATGGGCGTGGATAGCGGTTTG
ACTCACGGGGATTTCCAAGTCTCCACCCCATTGACGTCAATGGGAGTTTGTTTTGGCACCAAAATCAACG
GGACTTTCCAAAATGTCGTAACAACTCCGCCCCATTGACGCAAATGGGCGGTAGGCGTGTACGGTGGGAG
GTCTATATAAGCAGAGCTGGTTTAGTGAACCGTCAGATCCGCTAGCGCTACCGGACTCAGATCTCGAGCT
CAAGCTTCGAATTCGGCAGCACTTTTCTTTCATTGGGGGGAAGGCGTGAGGAAAGTACCAAACAGCAGCA
GACTTTTAAACTTTAAACAGACAGGTCTGAGAGCCTGAACTCTCATTTTTCCTTTGACTTCAGCCTCCAA
GGAGTTCCACCAACTTTGGCGCGCCGGCTTCACTTTCATTAAGTGAAAGAGAGGTGCCCAGACATGGGTG
ACTGGAGTGCCTTGGGGAAGCTTCTGGACAAGGTCCAAGCCTACTCCACCGCTGGAGGGAAGGTGTGGCT
GTCAGTGCTCTTCATATTCAGAATCCTGCTCCTGGGGACAGCTGTTGAGTCAGCTTGGGGTGATGAACAG
TCTGCCTTTCGCTGTAACACTCAACAACCTGGCTGCGAAAACGTCTGCTATGACAAGTCCTTCCCCATCT
CTCACGTGCGCTTCTGGGTCCTTCAGATCATATTCGTGTCTGTGCCCACACTCCTGTACTTGGCCCATGT
GTTCTATGTGATGAGGAAGGAAGAGAAGCTAAACAAGAAAGAAGAGGAGCTCAAAGTGGCCCAGACTGAC
GGGGTCAACGTGGAGATGCACCTGAAGCAGATTGAAATCAAGAAGTTCAAGTACGGGATTGAAGAGCACG
GCAAGGTGAAAATGAGGGGCGGCTTGCTGAGAACCTACATCATCAGCATCCTCTTCAAGTCTGTCTTCGA
GGTGGCCTTCCTGCTCATCCAGTGGTACATCTATGGGTTCAGCTTGAGCGCGGTCTACACCTGCAAGAGA
GATCCCTGCCCCCACCAGGTAGACTGCTTCCTCTCACGTCCCACGGAGAAAACCATCTTCATCATCTTCA
TGCTGGTGGTGTCCTTGGTGTCTCTCGCTTTGAACATCATTGAGCTCTTCTACGTCTTCTTCAAGGGCGT
TAAGGATCGCGTGAAGGGAAGAAGCGATCCTTACCACGCCACCACTGGCCCACTGAGCCCATCAAAAGAC
TGCGGATCTCCAAAATACGCCTACTTCAATGGCTGCTCCTCACCAACGGCTCCACTCTCGCCTATGTCTC
CTCCTGGGTACAAGCTGGTTACTGGTGACAGAAACAATTCCTCGTGCCGCAATTACAACAAGCAAGCTAG
CGAGCAAAACTGGGCGAACTACAGCGCAGAGCAAAATCGCATGGGGCAGGCCGGAAGCACCATCTCCAAC
TCGCACGCCCAGCCGTTCGATTTCCCCGACGACAACCAGAATGCCAAAAAAGTTGCTGCTGGACATGAAC
TCCAGCCATTAGCCATCGTGGACCAACGACCTTCCAGCAGAGCCAGCAGCCGCGCCAGCAGCAGGCCTCG
GCCTGATGACCTGGAGATTGCGGATCCACCGGTCGCCACCATGGTGAGCAAGGGCGAGGAGCTGATCAAG
GAGAACATGCACAGCAAGCTGTACCTGGAAGGCAGCGTGAACGGCCACCAGTTCAAGTGCACCCACGAAG
GGGAGGGCAAGCCCTACGAGGGCACCCAGACCAACAGGATCAAGGTGGTGGAGGGAGGCCCCCTGCCGTT
CGCATTCGACATCCTGGCCACCATGTTTATGTACGGGAGCAAGGCCTTCATCAAGTACCCCAAGGGCCTC
CCCGATTATTTTAAGCAGTCCTTCCCTGAGGGCTTCACATGGGAGAGAACCATGGTGTTCGAAGACGGGG
GCGTGCTGACCGCCACCCAGGACACCAGCCTCCAGGACGGCTGCCTCATCTACAACGTGAAGCTGAGAGG
GGTGAACTTCCCAGCCAACGGCCCCGTGATGAAGCAGACAACACTGGGCTGGGAGCCCAGCACCGAGACC
CTGTACCCCGCTGACGGCGCCCTGGAAGGCAGATGCGACATGGCCCTGAAGCTCGTGGGCGGGGGCCACC
TGCACTGCAACTTCAAGACCACATACAAATCCAAGAAACCCGCTACAAACCTCAAGATGCCCGGCGTCCA
CTACGTGGACCGCAGACTGGAAAGAATCAAGGAGGCCGACAACGAGACCTACGTCGAGCAGCACGAGGTG
GCTGTGGCCAGATACTGCGACCTCCCTAGCAAACTGGGGCACAAACTTAATGGCATGGACGAGCTGTACA
AGTAAGCGGCCGCGACTCTAGATCATAATCAGCCATACCACATTTGTAGAGGTTTTACTTGCTTTAAAAA
ACCTCCCACACCTCCCCCTGAACCTGAAACATAAAATGAATGCAATTGTTGTTGTTAACTTGTTTATTGC
AGCTTATAATGGTTACAAATAAAGCAATAGCATCACAAATTTCACAAATAAAGCATTTTTTTCACTGCAT
TCTAGTTGTGGTTTGTCCAAACTCATCAATGTATCTTAAGGCGTAAATTGTAAGCGTTAATATTTTGTTA
AAATTCGCGTTAAATTTTTGTTAAATCAGCTCATTTTTTAACCAATAGGCCGAAATCGGCAAAATCCCTT
ATAAATCAAAAGAATAGACCGAGATAGGGT
[37 nt withheld, positions 3041-3077]
AAAGAACGTGGACTCCAACGTCAAAGG
[49 nt withheld, positions 3105-3153]
T
[91 nt withheld, positions 3155-3245]
G
[124 nt withheld, positions 3247-3370]
CAGGTGGCACTTTTCGGGGAAATGTGCGCGGAACCCCTATTTGTTTATTTTTCTAAATACATTCAAATAT
GTATCCGCTCATGAGACAATAACCCTGATAAATGCTTCAATAATATTGAAAAAGGAAGAGTCCTGAGGCG
GAAAGAACCAGCTGTGGAATGTGTGTCAGTTAGGGTGTGGAAAGTCCCCAGGCTCCCCAGCAGGCAGAAG
TATGCAAAGCATGCATCTCAATTAGTCAGCAACCAGGTGTGGAAAGTCCCCAGGCTCCCCAGCAGGCAGA
AGTATGCAAAGCATGCATCTCAATTAGTCAGCAACCATAGTCCCGCCCCTAACTCCGCCCATCCCGCCCC
TAACTCCGCCCAGTTCCGCCCATTCTCCGCCCCATGGCTGACTAATTTTTTTTATTTATGCAGAGGCCGA
GGCCGCCTCGGCCTCTGAGCTATTCCAGAAGTAGTGAGGAGGCTTTTTTGGAGGCCTAGGCTTTTGCAAA
GATCGATCAAGAGACAGGATGAGGATCGTTTCGCATGATTGAACAAGATGGATTGCACGCAGGTTCTCCG
GCCGCTTGGGTGGAGAGGCTATTCGGCTATGACTGGGCACAACAGACAATCGGCTGCTCTGATGCCGCCG
TGTTCCGGCTGTCAGCGCAGGGGCGCCCGGTTCTTTTTGTCAAGACCGACCTGTCCGGTGCCCTGAATGA
ACTGCAAGACGAGGCAGCGCGGCTATCGTGGCTGGCCACGACGGGCGTTCCTTGCGCAGCTGTGCTCGAC
GTTGTCACTGAAGCGGGAAGGGACTGGCTGCTATTGGGCGAAGTGCCGGGGCAGGATCTCCTGTCATCTC
ACCTTGCTCCTGCCGAGAAAGTATCCATCATGGCTGATGCAATGCGGCGGCTGCATACGCTTGATCCGGC
TACCTGCCCATTCGACCACCAAGCGAAACATCGCATCGAGCGAGCACGTACTCGGATGGAAGCCGGTCTT
GTCGATCAGGATGATCTGGACGAAGAGCATCAGGGGCTCGCGCCAGCCGAACTGTTCGCCAGGCTCAAGG
CGAGCATGCCCGACGGCGAGGATCTCGTCGTGACCCATGGCGATGCCTGCTTGCCGAATATCATGGTGGA
AAATGGCCGCTTTTCTGGATTCATCGACTGTGGCCGGCTGGGTGTGGCGGACCGCTATCAGGACATAGCG
TTGGCTACCCGTGATATTGCTGAAGAGCTTGGCGGCGAATGGGCTGACCGCTTCCTCGTGCTTTACGGTA
TCGCCGCTCCCGATTCGCAGCGCATCGCCTTCTATCGCCTTCTTGACGAGTTCTTCTGAGCGGGACTCTG
GGGTTCGAAATGACCGACCAAGCGACGCCCAACCTGCCATCACGAGATTTCGATTCCACCGCCGCCTTCT
ATGAAAGGTTGGGCTTCGGAATCGTTTTCCGGGACGCCGGCTGGATGATCCTCCAGCGCGGGGATCTCAT
GCTGGAGTTCTTCGCCCACCCTAGGGGGAGGCTAACTGAAACACGGAAGGAGACAATACCGGAAGGAACC
CGCGCTATGACGGCAATAAAAAGACAGAATAAAACGCACGGTGTTGGGTCGTTTGTTCATAAACGCGGGG
TTCGGTCCCAGGGCTGGCACTCTGTCGATACCCCACCGAGACCCCATTGGGGCCAATACGCCCGCGTTTC
TTCCTTTTCCCCACCCCACCCCCCAAGTTCGGGTGAAGGCCCAGGGCTCGCAGCCAACGTCGGGGCGGCA
GGCCCTGCCATAGCCTCAGGTTACTCATATATACTTTAGATTGATTTAAAACTTCATTTTTAATTTAAAA
GGATCTAGGTGAAGATCCTTTTTGATAATCTCATGACCAAAATCCCTTAACGTGAGTTTTCGTTCCACTG
AGCGTCAGACCCCGTAGAAAAGATCAAAGGATCTTCTTGAGATCCTTTTTTTCTGCGCGTAATCTGCTGC
TTGCAAACAAAAAAACCACCGCTACCAGCGGTGGTTTGTTTGCCGGATCAAGAGCTACCAACTCTTTTTC
CGAAGGTAACTGGCTTCAGCAGAGCGCAGATACCAAATACTGTTCTTCTAGTGTAGCCGTAGTTAGGCCA
CCACTTCAAGAACTCTGTAGCACCGCCTACATACCTCGCTCTGCTAATCCTGTTACCAGTGGCTGCTGCC
AGTGGCGATAAGTCGTGTCTTACCGGGTTGGACTCAAGACGATAGTTACCGGATAAGGCGCAGCGGTCGG
GCTGAACGGGGGGTTCGTGCACACAGCCCAGCTTGGAGCGAACGACCTACACCGAACTGAGATACCTACA
GCGTGAGCTATGAGAAAGCGCCACGCTTCCCGAAGGGAGAAAGGCGGACAGGTATCCGGTAAGCGGCAGG
GTCGGAACAGGAGAGCGCACGAGGGAGCTTCCAGGGGGAAACGCCTGGTATCTTTATAGTCCTGTCGGGT
TTCGCCACCTCTGACTTGAGCGTCGATTTTTGTGATGCTCGTCAGGGGGGCGGAGCCTATGGAAAAACGC
CAGCAACGCGGCCTTTTTACGGTTCCTGGCCTTTTGCTGGCCTTTTGCTCACATGTTCTTTCCTGCGTTA
TCCCCTGATTCTGTGGATAACCGTATTACCGCCATGCATTAGTTATTAATAGTAATCAATTACGGGGTCA
TTAGTTCATAGCCCATATATGGAGTTCCG
