>Addgene plasmid #56186 | mCrimson2-Cx43-7 | depositor partial sequence | sequence record 87085 | insert sequence
ACGTCAGATCCGCTAGCGCTACCGGACTCAGATCTCGAGCTCAAGCTTCGAATTCGGCAGCACTTTTCTT
TCATTGGGGGGAAGGCGTGAGGAAAGTACCAAACAGCAGCAGACTTTTAAACTTTAAACAGACAGGTCTG
AGAGCCTGAACTCTCATTTTTCCTTTGACTTCAGCCTCCAAGGAGTTCCACCAACTTTGGCGCGCCGGCT
TCACTTTCATTAAGTGAAAGAGAGGTGCCCAGACATGGGTGACTGGAGTGCCTTGGGGAAGCTTCTGGAC
AAGGTCCAAGCCTACTCCACCGCTGGAGGGAAGGTGTGGCTGTCAGTGCTCTTCATATTCAGAATCCTGC
TCCTGGGGACAGCTGTTGAGTCAGCTTGGGGTGATGAACAGTCTGCCTTTCGCTGTAACACTCAACAACC
TGGCTGCGAAAACGTCTGCTATGACAAGTCCTTCCCCATCTCTCACGTGCGCTTCTGGGTCCTTCAGATC
ATATTCGTGTCTGTGCCCACACTCCTGTACTTGGCCCATGTGTTCTATGTGATGAGGAAGGAAGAGAAGC
TAAACAAGAAAGAAGAGGAGCTCAAAGTGGCCCAGACTGACGGGGTCAACGTGGAGATGCACCTGAAGCA
GATTGAAATCAAGAAGTTCAAGTACGGGATTGAAGAGCACGGCAAGGTGAAAATGAGGGGCGGCTTGCTG
AGAACCTACATCATCAGCATCCTCTTCAAGTCTGTCTTCGAGGTGGCCTTCCTGCTCATCCAGTGGTACA
TCTATGGGTTCAGCTTGAGCGCGGTCTACACCTGCAAGAGAGATCCCTGCCCCCACCAGGTAGACTGCTT
CCTCTCACGTCCCACGGAGAAAACCATCTTCATCATCTTCATGCTGGTGGTGTCCTTGGTGTCTCTCGCT
TTGAACATCATTGAGCTCTTCTACGTCTTCTTCAAAGGCGTTAAGGATCGCGTGAAGGGAAGAAGCGATC
CTTACCACGCCACCACTGGCCCACTGAGCCCATCAAAAGACTGCGGATCTCCAAAATACGCCTACTTCAA
TGGCTGCTCCTCACCAACGGCTCCACTCTCGCCTATGTCTCCTCCTGGGTACAAGCTGGTTACTGGTGAC
AGAAACAATTCCTCGTGCCGCAATTACAACAAGCAAGCTAGCGAGCAAAACTGGGCGAACTACAGCGCAG
AGCAAAATCGCATGGGGCAGGCCGGAAGCACCATCTCCAACTCGCACGCCCAGCCGTTCGATTTCCCCGA
CGACAACCAGAATGCCAAAAAAGTTGCTGCTGGACATGAACTCCAGCCATTAGCCATCGTGGACCAACGA
CCTTCCAGCAGAGCCAGCAGCCGCGCCAGCAGCAGGCCTCGGCCTGATGACCTGGAGATTGCGGATCCAC
CGGTCGCCACCATGGTGAGCAAGGGCGAGGAGCTGATCAAGGAGAACATGCACAGCAAGCTGTACCTGGA
AGGCAGCGTGAACGGCCACCAGTTCAAGTGCACCCACGAAGGGGAGGGCAAGCCCTACGAGGGCACCCAG
ACCAACAGGATCAAGGTGGTGGAGGGAGGCCCCCTGCCGTTCGCATTCGACATCCTGGCCACCATGTTTA
TGTACGGGAGCAAGGCCTTCATCAAGTACCCCAAGGGCCTCCCCGATTATTTTAAGCAGTCCTTCCCTGA
GGGCTTCACATGGGAGAGAACCATGGTGTTCGAAGACGGGGGCGTGCTGACCGCCACCCAGGACACCAGC
CTCCAGGACGGCTGCCTCATCTACAACGTGAAGCTGAGAGGGGTGAACTTCCCAGCCAACGGCCCCGTGA
TGAAGCAGACAACACTGGGCTGGGAGCCCAGCACCGAGACCCTGTACCCCGCTGACGGCGCCCTGGAAGG
CAGATGCGACATGGCCCTGAAGCTCGTGGGCGGGGGCCACCTGCACTGCAACTTCAAGACCACATACAAA
TCCAAGAAACCCGCTACAAACCTCAAGATGCCCGGCGTCCACTACGTGGACCGCAGACTGGAAAGAATCA
AGGAGGCCGACAACGAGACCTACGTCGAGCAGCACGAGGTGGCTGTGGCCAGATACTGCGACCTCCCTAG
CAAACTGGGGCACAAACTTAATGGCATGGACGAGCTGTACAAGTAAGCGGCCGCGACTCTAGATCATAAT
CAGCCATACCAC
